Addgene plasmid #187066: pX601‐mhCMV‐ABEmaxNGA‐C2‐ E53ogRNA
Purpose: Gp41-1 Split C-terminal half of ABEmaxNGA with gRNA targeting mdx4cv nonsense mutation
Depositing lab: Renzhi Han. Depositing organization: Ohio State University. Publication: Efficient precise in vivo base editing in adult dystrophic mice. Xu L, Zhang C, Li H, Wang P, Gao Y, Mokadam NA, Ma J, Arnold WD, Han R. Nat Commun. 2021 Jun 17;12(1):3719. doi: 10.1038/s41467-021-23996-y. PubMed 34140489.
Backbone
  Vector backbone: pAAV
  Vector type: Mammalian Expression, AAV, CRISPR
Growth in bacteria
  Bacterial resistance: Ampicillin, 100 μg/mL
  Growth temperature: 37°C
  Growth strain: NEB Stable
  Copy number: High Copy
Gene/Insert
  Gene/Insert name: Gp41-1-ABEmaxNGA
  Species: Synthetic
  Promoter: mhCMV
  Cloning method: Restriction Enzyme; 5′ cloning site XhoI (not destroyed); 3′ cloning site NotI (not destroyed)
  Sequencing primers: 5′ TACGGTGGGAGGTCTATATAAGCAGAG
Terms and licenses: Academic/Nonprofit Terms; Industry Terms: Not Available to Industry
How to cite: pX601‐mhCMV‐ABEmaxNGA‐C2‐ E53ogRNA was a gift from Renzhi Han (Addgene plasmid # 187066 ; http://n2t.net/addgene:187066 ; RRID:Addgene_187066)
