[The description below was written by a language model from this plasmid's Addgene catalogue record and pLannotate feature annotations shown in this document.]
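Description:
pX601‐mhCMV‐ABEmaxNGA‐C2‐E53ogRNA is an AAV transfer plasmid on a pAAV backbone. It carries one half of a split adenine base editor together with a guide RNA, for mammalian expression and in vivo delivery. It is propagated in E. coli through a high-copy ColE1/pUC-type origin and selected with ampicillin (AmpR, β-lactamase under its own promoter). An f1 origin is also present in the backbone. The payload lies between AAV2 inverted terminal repeats, which allow it to be packaged into recombinant AAV particles. The annotation detects the right-hand ITR as complete but only short fragments of the left-hand one, which may reflect the difficulty of sequencing and annotating these repeats.

Between the ITRs, a compact CMV-derived promoter (recorded as mhCMV and annotated as a truncated CMV element) drives the synthetic insert Gp41-1-ABEmaxNGA, terminated by a bGH polyadenylation signal. The annotated coding region corresponds to the C-terminal portion of Streptococcus pyogenes Cas9. According to the record, this is the C-terminal half of the NGA-PAM variant of ABEmax fused to a Gp41-1 split intein, although the intein is not separately annotated. Splitting the editor keeps each half within the AAV packaging limit. When this vector is co-delivered with a partner encoding the N-terminal half, intein-mediated trans-splicing should reconstitute the full-length editor.

Downstream, a human U6 Pol III promoter expresses a guide RNA on an S. pyogenes scaffold, directed at the nonsense mutation of the mdx4cv mouse. The construct is intended for dual-AAV base editing to correct this mutation in dystrophic mice.
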