Features (pLannotate 1.2.2; 16 found; start..end, strand, type, name):
     12..39      +  repeat_region  AAV2 ITR (fragment): inverted terminal repeat of adeno-associated virus serotype 2 inverted
     68..95      +  repeat_region  AAV2 ITR (fragment): inverted terminal repeat of adeno-associated virus serotype 2 inverted
    534..551     -  promoter       CMV promoter (fragment): human cytomegalovirus (CMV) immediate early promoter
    614..665     +  promoter       CMVd2 promoter: truncated human cytomegalovirus (CMV) immediate early promoter that yields moderately reduced expression relative to the full-length promoter
    824..3204    +  CDS            Cas9(C) (fragment): C-terminal portion of Streptococcus pyogenes Cas9 (Zetsche et al., 2015)
   3311..3422    +  polyA_signal   bGH poly(A) signal: bovine growth hormone polyadenylation signal
   3526..3766    +  promoter       U6 promoter: RNA polymerase III promoter for human U6 snRNA
   3814..3881    +  misc_RNA       tracrRNA (fragment): trans-activating CRISPR RNA for the Streptococcus pyogenes CRISPR/Cas9 system
   3897..4037    +  repeat_region  AAV2 ITR: inverted terminal repeat of adeno-associated virus serotype 2 inverted
   4042..4093    -  misc_feature   bom (fragment): basis of mobility region from pBR322
   4112..4567    +  rep_origin     f1 ori (sequence partly withheld): f1 bacteriophage origin of replication; arrow indicates direction of (+) strand synthesis
   4568..4617    -  misc_feature   bom (fragment): basis of mobility region from pBR322
   4719..4754    -  CDS            rop (fragment): Rop protein, which maintains plasmids at low copy number; rop
   4849..4953    +  promoter       AmpR promoter: bla
   4954..5814    +  CDS            AmpR: β-lactamase; bla; confers resistance to ampicillin, carbenicillin, and related antibiotics
   5985..6573    +  rep_origin     ori: high-copy-number ColE1/pMB1/pBR322/pUC origin of replication
>Addgene plasmid #187066 | pX601‐mhCMV‐ABEmaxNGA‐C2‐ E53ogRNA | addgene full sequence | sequence record 368934 | Addgene NGS Result
CCTGCAGGCAGCTGCGCGCTCGCTCGCTCACTGAGGCCGCCCGGGCGTCGGGCGACCTTTGGTCGCCCGG
CCTCAGTGAGCGAGCGAGCGCGCAGAGAGGGAGTGGCCAACTCCATCACTAGGGGTTCCTGCGGCCTCTA
GACTCGAGGCCCTTCAGATTAAAAATAACTGAGGTAAGGGCCTGGGTAGGGGAGGTGGTGTGAGACGCTC
CTGTCTCTCCTCTATCTGCCCATCGGCCCTTTGGGGAGGAGGAATGTGCCCAAGGACTAAAAAAAGGCCA
TGGAGCCAGAGGGGCGAGGGCAACAGACCTTTCATGGGCAAACCTTGGGGCCCTGCTGACTGTAGATGAG
AGCAGCCACTACGGGTCTAGGCTGCCCATGTAAGGAGGCAAGGCCTGGGGACACCCGAGATGCCTGGTTA
TAATTAACCCAGACATGTGGCTGCCCCCCCCCCCCAACACCTGCTGCCTGCTAAAAATAACCCTGTCCCT
GGTGGCCCTGCATGCCCACTCACGGGGATTTCCAAGTCTCCACCCCATTGACGTCAATGGGAGTTTGTTT
TGGCACCAAAATCAACGGGACTTTCCAAAATGTCGTAACAACTCCGCCCCATTGACGCAAATGGGCGGTA
GGCGTGTACGGTGGGAGGTCTATATAAGCAGAGCTGGTTTAGTGAACCGTCAGATCCGCTAGCCACCATG
ATGCTCAAGAAGATCCTCAAGATTGAAGAGTTGGACGAGCGCGAGCTTATAGACATAGAAGTCAGTGGTA
ATCACCTTTTCTACGCAAATGACATTTTGACTCACAACTCCTCTTCAGACGTTTGCTTCGACTCCGTGGA
AATCTCCGGCGTGGAAGATCGGTTCAACGCCTCCCTGGGCACATACCACGATCTGCTGAAAATTATCAAG
GACAAGGACTTCCTGGACAATGAGGAAAACGAGGACATTCTGGAAGATATCGTGCTGACCCTGACACTGT
TTGAGGACAGAGAGATGATCGAGGAACGGCTGAAAACCTATGCCCACCTGTTCGACGACAAAGTGATGAA
GCAGCTGAAGCGGCGGAGATACACCGGCTGGGGCAGGCTGAGCCGGAAGCTGATCAACGGCATCCGGGAC
AAGCAGTCCGGCAAGACAATCCTGGATTTCCTGAAGTCCGACGGCTTCGCCAACAGAAACTTCATGCAGC
TGATCCACGACGACAGCCTGACCTTTAAAGAGGACATCCAGAAAGCCCAGGTGTCCGGCCAGGGCGATAG
CCTGCACGAGCACATTGCCAATCTGGCCGGCAGCCCCGCCATTAAGAAGGGCATCCTGCAGACAGTGAAG
GTGGTGGACGAGCTCGTGAAAGTGATGGGCCGGCACAAGCCCGAGAACATCGTGATCGAAATGGCCAGAG
AGAACCAGACCACCCAGAAGGGACAGAAGAACAGCCGCGAGAGAATGAAGCGGATCGAAGAGGGCATCAA
AGAGCTGGGCAGCCAGATCCTGAAAGAACACCCCGTGGAAAACACCCAGCTGCAGAACGAGAAGCTGTAC
CTGTACTACCTGCAGAATGGGCGGGATATGTACGTGGACCAGGAACTGGACATCAACCGGCTGTCCGACT
ACGATGTGGACCATATCGTGCCTCAGAGCTTTCTGAAGGACGACTCCATCGACAACAAGGTGCTGACCAG
AAGCGACAAGAACCGGGGCAAGAGCGACAACGTGCCCTCCGAAGAGGTCGTGAAGAAGATGAAGAACTAC
TGGCGGCAGCTGCTGAACGCCAAGCTGATTACCCAGAGAAAGTTCGACAATCTGACCAAGGCCGAGAGAG
GCGGCCTGAGCGAACTGGATAAGGCCGGCTTCATCAAGAGACAGCTGGTGGAAACCCGGCAGATCACAAA
GCACGTGGCACAGATCCTGGACTCCCGGATGAACACTAAGTACGACGAGAATGACAAGCTGATCCGGGAA
GTGAAAGTGATCACCCTGAAGTCCAAGCTGGTGTCCGATTTCCGGAAGGATTTCCAGTTTTACAAAGTGC
GCGAGATCAACAACTACCACCACGCCCACGACGCCTACCTGAACGCCGTCGTGGGAACCGCCCTGATCAA
AAAGTACCCTAAGCTGGAAAGCGAGTTCGTGTACGGCGACTACAAGGTGTACGACGTGCGGAAGATGATC
GCCAAGAGCGAGCAGGAAATCGGCAAGGCTACCGCCAAGTACTTCTTCTACAGCAACATCATGAACTTTT
TCAAGACCGAGATTACCCTGGCCAACGGCGAGATCCGGAAGCGGCCTCTGATCGAGACAAACGGCGAAAC
CGGGGAGATCGTGTGGGATAAGGGCCGGGATTTTGCCACCGTGCGGAAAGTGCTGAGCATGCCCCAAGTG
AATATCGTGAAAAAGACCGAGGTGCAGACAGGCGGCTTCAGCAAAGAGTCTATCCGGCCCAAGAGGAACA
GCGATAAGCTGATCGCCAGAAAGAAGGACTGGGACCCTAAGAAGTACGGCGGCTTCGTCAGCCCCACCGT
GGCCTATTCTGTGCTGGTGGTGGCCAAAGTGGAAAAGGGCAAGTCCAAGAAACTGAAGAGTGTGAAAGAG
CTGCTGGGGATCACCATCATGGAAAGAAGCAGCTTCGAGAAGAATCCCATCGACTTTCTGGAAGCCAAGG
GCTACAAAGAAGTGAAAAAGGACCTGATCATCAAGCTGCCTAAGTACTCCCTGTTCGAGCTGGAAAACGG
CCGGAAGAGAATGCTGGCCTCTGCCCGCTTTCTGCAGAAGGGAAACGAACTGGCCCTGCCCTCCAAATAT
GTGAACTTCCTGTACCTGGCCAGCCACTATGAGAAGCTGAAGGGCTCCCCCGAGGATAATGAGCAGAAAC
AGCTGTTTGTGGAACAGCACAAGCACTACCTGGACGAGATCATCGAGCAGATCAGCGAGTTCTCCAAGAG
AGTGATCCTGGCCGACGCTAATCTGGACAAAGTGCTGTCCGCCTACAACAAGCACCGGGATAAGCCCATC
AGAGAGCAGGCCGAGAATATCATCCACCTGTTTACCCTGACCAATCTGGGAGCCCCTCGGGCCTTCAAGT
ACTTTGACACCACCATCGACCGGAAGCAGTACCGGAGCACCAAAGAGGTGCTGGACGCCACCCTGATCCA
CCAGAGCATCACCGGCCTGTACGAGACACGGATCGACCTGTCTCAGCTGGGAGGTGACTCTGGCGGCTCA
AAAAGAACCGCCGACGGCAGCGAATTCGAGCCCAAGAAGAAGAGGAAAGTCTAACTAGTAGAATTCCTAG
AGCTCGCTGATCAGCCTCGACTGTGCCTTCTAGTTGCCAGCCATCTGTTGTTTGCCCCTCCCCCGTGCCT
TCCTTGACCCTGGAAGGTGCCACTCCCACTGTCCTTTCCTAATAAAATGAGGAAATTGCATCGCATTGTC
TGAGTAGGTGTCATTCTATTCTGGGGGGTGGGGTGGGGCAGGACAGCAAGGGGGAGGATTGGGAAGAGAA
TAGCAGGCATGCTGGGGAGGTACCTGAGGGCCTATTTCCCATGATTCCTTCATATTTGCATATACGATAC
AAGGCTGTTAGAGAGATAATTGGAATTAATTTGACTGTAAACACAAAGATATTAGTACAAAATACGTGAC
GTAGAAAGTAATAATTTCTTGGGTAGTTTGCAGTTTTAAAATTATGTTTTAAAATGGACTATCATATGCT
TACCGTAACTTGAAAGTATTTCGATTTCTTGGCTTTATATATCTTGTGGAAAGGACGAAACACCGGTTAT
CTCCTGTTCTGCAGCGTTTCAGAGCTATGCTGGAAACAGCATAGCAAGTTGAAATAAGGCTAGTCCGTTA
TCAACTTGAAAAAGTGGCACCGAGTCGGTGCTTTTTTTGCGGCCGCAGGAACCCCTAGTGATGGAGTTGG
CCACTCCCTCTCTGCGCGCTCGCTCGCTCACTGAGGCCGGGCGACCAAAGGTCGCCCGACGCCCGGGCTT
TGCCCGGGCGGCCTCAGTGAGCGAGCGAGCGCGCAGCTGCCTGCAGGGGCGCCTGATGCGGTATTTTCTC
CTTACGCATCTGTGCGGTATTTCACACCGCATA
[95 nt withheld, positions 4094-4188]
T
[46 nt withheld, positions 4190-4235]
C
[141 nt withheld, positions 4237-4377]
CCTTTGACGTTGGAGTCCACGTTCTTT
[37 nt withheld, positions 4405-4441]
ACTCTATCTCGGGCTATTCTTTTGATTTATAAGGGATTTTGCCGATTTCGGTCTATTGGTTAAAAAATGA
GCTGATTTAACAAAAATTTAACGCGAATTTTAACAAAATATTAACGTTTACAATTTTATGGTGCACTCTC
AGTACAATCTGCTCTGATGCCGCATAGTTAAGCCAGCCCCGACACCCGCCAACACCCGCTGACGCGCCCT
GACGGGCTTGTCTGCTCCCGGCATCCGCTTACAGACAAGCTGTGACCGTCTCCGGGAGCTGCATGTGTCA
GAGGTTTTCACCGTCATCACCGAAACGCGCGAGACGAAAGGGCCTCGTGATACGCCTATTTTTATAGGTT
AATGTCATGATAATAATGGTTTCTTAGACGTCAGGTGGCACTTTTCGGGGAAATGTGCGCGGAACCCCTA
TTTGTTTATTTTTCTAAATACATTCAAATATGTATCCGCTCATGAGACAATAACCCTGATAAATGCTTCA
ATAATATTGAAAAAGGAAGAGTATGAGTATTCAACATTTCCGTGTCGCCCTTATTCCCTTTTTTGCGGCA
TTTTGCCTTCCTGTTTTTGCTCACCCAGAAACGCTGGTGAAAGTAAAAGATGCTGAAGATCAGTTGGGTG
CACGAGTGGGTTACATCGAACTGGATCTCAACAGCGGTAAGATCCTTGAGAGTTTTCGCCCCGAAGAACG
TTTTCCAATGATGAGCACTTTTAAAGTTCTGCTATGTGGCGCGGTATTATCCCGTATTGACGCCGGGCAA
GAGCAACTCGGTCGCCGCATACACTATTCTCAGAATGACTTGGTTGAGTACTCACCAGTCACAGAAAAGC
ATCTTACGGATGGCATGACAGTAAGAGAATTATGCAGTGCTGCCATAACCATGAGTGATAACACTGCGGC
CAACTTACTTCTGACAACGATCGGAGGACCGAAGGAGCTAACCGCTTTTTTGCACAACATGGGGGATCAT
GTAACTCGCCTTGATCGTTGGGAACCGGAGCTGAATGAAGCCATACCAAACGACGAGCGTGACACCACGA
TGCCTGTAGCAATGGCAACAACGTTGCGCAAACTATTAACTGGCGAACTACTTACTCTAGCTTCCCGGCA
ACAATTAATAGACTGGATGGAGGCGGATAAAGTTGCAGGACCACTTCTGCGCTCGGCCCTTCCGGCTGGC
TGGTTTATTGCTGATAAATCTGGAGCCGGTGAGCGTGGAAGCCGCGGTATCATTGCAGCACTGGGGCCAG
ATGGTAAGCCCTCCCGTATCGTAGTTATCTACACGACGGGGAGTCAGGCAACTATGGATGAACGAAATAG
ACAGATCGCTGAGATAGGTGCCTCACTGATTAAGCATTGGTAACTGTCAGACCAAGTTTACTCATATATA
CTTTAGATTGATTTAAAACTTCATTTTTAATTTAAAAGGATCTAGGTGAAGATCCTTTTTGATAATCTCA
TGACCAAAATCCCTTAACGTGAGTTTTCGTTCCACTGAGCGTCAGACCCCGTAGAAAAGATCAAAGGATC
TTCTTGAGATCCTTTTTTTCTGCGCGTAATCTGCTGCTTGCAAACAAAAAAACCACCGCTACCAGCGGTG
GTTTGTTTGCCGGATCAAGAGCTACCAACTCTTTTTCCGAAGGTAACTGGCTTCAGCAGAGCGCAGATAC
CAAATACTGTTCTTCTAGTGTAGCCGTAGTTAGGCCACCACTTCAAGAACTCTGTAGCACCGCCTACATA
CCTCGCTCTGCTAATCCTGTTACCAGTGGCTGCTGCCAGTGGCGATAAGTCGTGTCTTACCGGGTTGGAC
TCAAGACGATAGTTACCGGATAAGGCGCAGCGGTCGGGCTGAACGGGGGGTTCGTGCACACAGCCCAGCT
TGGAGCGAACGACCTACACCGAACTGAGATACCTACAGCGTGAGCTATGAGAAAGCGCCACGCTTCCCGA
AGGGAGAAAGGCGGACAGGTATCCGGTAAGCGGCAGGGTCGGAACAGGAGAGCGCACGAGGGAGCTTCCA
GGGGGAAACGCCTGGTATCTTTATAGTCCTGTCGGGTTTCGCCACCTCTGACTTGAGCGTCGATTTTTGT
GATGCTCGTCAGGGGGGCGGAGCCTATGGAAAAACGCCAGCAACGCGGCCTTTTTACGGTTCCTGGCCTT
TTGCTGGCCTTTTGCTCACATGT
